>Addgene plasmid #109778 | pHH0103_TXN_Thioredoxin | addgene full sequence | sequence record 213467 | Addgene NGS Result
TTGACAATTAATCATCGGCTCGTATAATGTGTGGAATTGTGAGCGGATAACAATTTCACACAGGAAACAG
CCAGTCCGTTTAGGTGTTTTCACGAGCACTTCACCAACAAGGACCATAGATTATGAAAATCGAAGAACAC
CATCACCATCACCATTCCAGCGGTAAGCTTATGTCCCCTATACTAGGTTATTGGAAAATTAAGGGCCTTG
TGCAACCCACTCGACTTCTTTTGGAATATCTTGAAGAAAAATATGAAGAGCATTTGTATGAGCGCGATGA
AGGTGATAAATGGCGAAACAAAAAGTTTGAATTGGGTTTGGAGTTTCCCAATCTTCCTTATTATATTGAT
GGTGATGTTAAATTAACACAGTCTATGGCCATCATACGTTATATAGCTGACAAGCACAACATGTTGGGTG
GTTGTCCAAAAGAGCGTGCAGAGATTTCAATGCTTGAAGGAGCGGTTTTGGATATTAGATACGGTGTTTC
GAGAATTGCATATAGTAAAGACTTTGAAACTCTCAAAGTTGATTTTCTTAGCAAGCTACCTGAAATGCTG
AAAATGTTCGAAGATCGTTTATGTCATAAAACATATTTAAATGGTGATCATGTAACCCATCCTGACTTCA
TGTTGTATGACGCTCTTGATGTTGTTTTATACATGGACCCAATGTGCCTGGATGCGTTCCCAAAATTAGT
TTGTTTTAAAAAACGTATTGAAGCTATCCCACAAATTGATAAGTACTTGAAATCCAGCAAGTATATAGCA
TGGCCTTTGCAGGGCTGGCAAGCCACGTTTGGTGGTGGCGACCATCCTCCAAAATCGGATCTGGAAGTTC
TGTTCCAGGGGCCCCTGTCCAGCGGTCTGGTTCCGCGTGGTTCCGGTACCGCGGCCCAGCCGGCCATGGT
GAAGCAAATCGAGTCTAAGACCGCGTTCCAGGAAGCGCTGGACGCTGCCGGCGATAAACTGGTAGTAGTG
GACTTCTCCGCAACTTGGTGCGGCCCATGCAAAATGATCAAACCGTTCTTTCACAGCCTGTCCGAAAAAT
ACTCTAATGTTATCTTTCTGGAAGTTGATGTTGATGACTGCCAGGACGTGGCTAGCGAATGTGAAGTCAA
ATGTATGCCTACCTTCCAGTTCTTTAAGAAAGGTCAGAAAGTTGGTGAATTCTCTGGTGCGAACAAAGAA
AAACTGGAGGCAACGATTAACGAACTGGTTGCGGCCGCATA
[142 nt withheld, positions 1232-1373]
C
[98 nt withheld, positions 1375-1472]
AGTTTGTACTGGTGACGAAACTCAGTGTCTAGCTAGAGTGGC
[149 nt withheld, positions 1515-1663]
T
[41 nt withheld, positions 1665-1705]
T
[62 nt withheld, positions 1707-1768]
A
[35 nt withheld, positions 1770-1804]
CCTCCCTCAATCGGTTGAATGTCGCCCTTTTGTCTTTGGCGCTGGTAAACCATATGAA
[86 nt withheld, positions 1863-1948]
T
[54 nt withheld, positions 1950-2003]
CTAGCGCCGCCCTATACCTTGTCTGCCTCCCCGCGTTGCGTCGCGGTGCATGGAGCCGGGCCACCTCGAC
CTGAATGGAAGCCGGCGGCACCTCGCTAACGGATTCACCACTCCAAGAATTGGAGCCAATCAATTCTTGC
GGAGAACTGTGAATGCGCAAACCAACCCTTGGCAGAACATATCCATCGCGTCCGCCATCTCCAGCAGCCG
CACGCGGCGCATCTCGGGCAGCGTTGGGTCCTGGCCACGGGTGCGCATGATCGTGCTCCTGTCGTTGAGG
ACCCGGCTAGGCTGGCGGGGTTGCCTTACTGGTTAGCAGAATGAATCACCGATACGCGAGCGAACGTGAA
GCGACTGCTGCTGCAAAACGTCTGCGACCTGAGCAACAACATGAATGGTCTTCGGTTTCCGTGTTTCGTA
AAGTCTGGAAACGCGGAAGTCAGCGCCCTGCACCATTATGTTCCGGATCTGCATCGCAGGATGCTGCTGG
CTACCCTGTGGAACACCTACATCTGTATTAACGAAGCGCTGGCATTGACCCTGAGTGATTTTTCTCTGGT
CCCGCCGCATCCATACCGCCAGTTGTTTACCCTCACAACGTTCCAGTAACCGGGCATGTTCATCATCAGT
AACCCGTATCGTGAGCATCCTCTCTCGTTTCATCGGTATCATTACCCCCATGAACAGAAATCCCCCTTAC
ACGGAGGCATCAGTGACCAAACAGGAAAAAACCGCCCTTAACATGGCCCGCTTTATCAGAAGCCAGACAT
TAACGCTTCTGGAGAAACTCAACGAGCTGGACGCGGATGAACAGGCAGACATCTGTGAATCGCTTCACGA
CCACGCTGATGAGCTTTACCGCAGGATCCGCGAAATTGTAAGCGTTAATATTTTGTTAAAATTCGCGTTA
AATTTTTGTTAAATCAGCTCATTTTTTAACCAATAGGCCGAAATCGGCAAAATCCCTTATAAATCAAAAG
AATAGACCGAGATAGGGT
[37 nt withheld, positions 3002-3038]
AAAGAACGTGGACTCCAACGTCAAAGG
[49 nt withheld, positions 3066-3114]
T
[91 nt withheld, positions 3116-3206]
G
[124 nt withheld, positions 3208-3331]
CGCGGATCCTGCCTCGCGCGTTTCGGTGATGACGGTGAAAACCTCTGACACATGCAGCTCCCGGAGACGG
TCACAGCTTGTCTGTAAGCGGATGCCGGGAGCAGACAAGCCCGTCAGGGCGCGTCAGCGGGTGTTGGCGG
GTGTCGGGGCGCAGCCATGACCCAGTCACGTAGCGATAGCGGAGTGTATACTGGCTTAACTATGCGGCAT
CAGAGCAGATTGTACTGAGAGTGCACCATATGCGGTGTGAAATACCGCACAGATGCGTAAGGAGAAAATA
CCGCATCAGGCGCTCTTCCGCTTCCTCGCTCACTGACTCGCTGCGCTCGGTCGTTCGGCTGCGGCGAGCG
GTATCAGCTCACTCAAAGGCGGTAATACGGTTATCCACAGAATCAGGGGATAACGCAGGAAAGAACATGT
GAGCAAAAGGCCAGCAAAAGGCCAGGAACCGTAAAAAGGCCGCGTTGCTGGCGTTTTTCCATAGGCTCCG
CCCCCCTGACGAGCATCACAAAAATCGACGCTCAAGTCAGAGGTGGCGAAACCCGACAGGACTATAAAGA
TACCAGGGTTTCCCCCTGGAAGCTCCCTCGTGCGCTCTCCTGTTCCGACCCTGCCGCTTACCGGATACCT
GTCCGCCTTTCTCCCTTCGGGAAGCGTGGCGCTTTCTCATAGCTCACGCTGTAGGTATCTCAGTTCGGTG
TAGGTCGTTCGCTCCAAGCTGGGCTGTGTGCACGAACCCCCCGTTCAGCCCGACCGCTGCGCCTTATCCG
GTAACTATCGTCTTGAGTCCAACCCGGTAAGACACGACTTATCGCCACTGGCAGCAGCCACTGGTAACAG
GATTAGCAGAGCGAGGTATGTAGGCGGTGCTACAGAGTTCTTGAAGTGGTGGCCTAACTACGGCTACACT
AGAAGGACAGTATTTGGTATCTGCGCTCTGCTGAAGCCAGTTACCTTCGGAAAAAGAGTTGGTAGCTCTT
GATCCGGCAAACAAACCACCGCTGGTAGCGGTGGTTTTTTTGTTTGCAAGCAGCAGATTACGCGCAGAAA
AAAAGGATCTCAAGAAGATCCTTTGATCTTTTCTACGGGGTCTGACGCTCAGTGGAACGAAAACTCACGT
TAAGGGATTTTGGTCATGAGATTATCAAAAAGGATCTTCACCTAGATCCTTTTAAATTAAAAATGAAGTT
TTAAATCAATCTAAAGTATATATGAGTAAACTTGGTCTGACAGTTACCAATGCTTAATCAGTGAGGCACC
TATCTCAGCGATCTGTCTATTTCGTTCATCCATAGTTGCCTGACTCCCCGTCGTGTAGATAACTACGATA
CGGGAGGGCTTACCATCTGGCCCCAGTGCTGCAATGATACCGCGAGACCCACGCTCACCGGCTCCAGATT
TATCAGCAATAAACCAGCCAGCCGGAAGGGCCGAGCGCAGAAGTGGTCCTGCAACTTTATCCGCCTCCAT
CCAGTCTATTAATTGTTGCCGGGAAGCTAGAGTAAGTAGTTCGCCAGTTAATAGTTTGCGCAACGTTGTT
GCCATTGCTGCAGGCATCGTGGTGTCACGCTCGTCGTTTGGTATGGCTTCATTCAGCTCCGGTTCCCAAC
GATCAAGGCGAGTTACATGATCCCCCATGTTGTGCAAAAAAGCGGTTAGCTCCTTCGGTCCTCCGATCGT
TGTCAGAAGTAAGTTGGCCGCAGTGTTATCACTCATGGTTATGGCAGCACTGCATAATTCTCTTACTGTC
ATGCCATCCGTAAGATGCTTTTCTGTGACTGGTGAGTACTCAACCAAGTCATTCTGAGAATAGTGTATGC
GGCGACCGAGTTGCTCTTGCCCGGCGTCAACACGGGATAATACCGCGCCACATAGCAGAACTTTAAAAGT
GCTCATCATTGGAAAACGTTCTTCGGGGCGAAAACTCTCAAGGATCTTACCGCTGTTGAGATCCAGTTCG
ATGTAACCCACTCGTGCACCCAACTGATCTTCAGCATCTTTTACTTTCACCAGCGTTTCTGGGTGAGCAA
AAACAGGAAGGCAAAATGCCGCAAAAAAGGGAATAAGGGCGACACGGAAATGTTGAATACTCATACTCTT
CCTTTTTCAATATTATTGAAGCATTTATCAGGGTTATTGTCTCATGAGCGGATACATATTTGAATGTATT
TAGAAAAATAAACAAATAGGGGTTCCGCGCACATTTCCCCGAAAAGTGCCACCTGACGTCTAAGAAACCA
TTATTATCATGACATTAACCTATAAAAATAGGCGTATCACGAGGCCCTTTCGTCTTCAAGAATTCCCGAC
ACCATCGAATGGTGCAAAACCTTTCGCGGTATGGCATGATAGCGCCCGGAAGAGAGTCAATTCAGGGTGG
TGAATGTGAAACCAGTAACGTTATACGATGTCGCAGAGTATGCCGGTGTCTCTTATCAGACCGTTTCCCG
CGTGGTGAACCAGGCCAGCCACGTTTCTGCGAAAACGCGGGAAAAAGTGGAAGCGGCGATGGCGGAGCTG
AATTACATTCCCAACCGCGTGGCACAACAACTGGCGGGCAAACAGTCGTTGCTGATTGGCGTTGCCACCT
CCAGTCTGGCCCTGCACGCGCCGTCGCAAATTGTCGCGGCGATTAAATCTCGCGCCGATCAACTGGGTGC
CAGCGTGGTGGTGTCGATGGTAGAACGAAGCGGCGTCGAAGCCTGTAAAGCGGCGGTGCACAATCTTCTC
GCGCAACGCGTCAGTGGGCTGATCATTAACTATCCGCTGGATGACCAGGATGCCATTGCTGTGGAAGCTG
CCTGCACTAATGTTCCGGCGTTATTTCTTGATGTCTCTGACCAGACACCCATCAACAGTATTATTTTCTC
CCATGAAGACGGTACGCGACTGGGCGTGGAGCATCTGGTCGCATTGGGTCACCAGCAAATCGCGCTGTTA
GCGGGCCCATTAAGTTCTGTCTCGGCGCGTCTGCGTCTGGCTGGCTGGCATAAATATCTCACTCGCAATC
AAATTCAGCCGATAGCGGAACGGGAAGGCGACTGGAGTGCCATGTCCGGTTTTCAACAAACCATGCAAAT
GCTGAATGAGGGCATCGTTCCCACTGCGATGCTGGTTGCCAACGATCAGATGGCGCTGGGCGCAATGCGC
GCCATTACCGAGTCCGGGCTGCGCGTTGGTGCGGATATCTCGGTAGTGGGATACGACGATACCGAAGACA
GCTCATGTTATATCCCGCCGTTAACCACCATCAAACAGGATTTTCGCCTGCTGGGGCAAACCAGCGTGGA
CCGCTTGCTGCAACTCTCTCAGGGCCAGGCGGTGAAGGGCAATCAGCTGTTGCCCGTCTCACTGGTGAAA
AGAAAAACCACCCTGGCGCCCAATACGCAAACCGCCTCTCCCCGCGCGTTGGCCGATTCATTAATGCAGC
TGGCACGACAGGTTTCCCGACTGGAAAGCGGGCAGTGAGCGCAACGCAATTAATGTAAGTTAGCTCACTC
ATTAGGCACAATTCTCATGTTTGACAGCTTATCATCGACTGCACGGTGCACCAATGCTTCTGGCGTCAGG
CAGCCATCGGAAGCTGTGGTATGGCTGTGCAGGTCGTAAATCACTGCATAATTCGTGTCGCTCAAGGCGC
ACTCCCGTTCTGGATAATGTTTTTTGCGCCGACATCATAACGGTTCTGGCAAATATTCTGAAATGAGCTG
Features (pLannotate 1.2.2; 21 found; start..end, strand, type, name):
      1..29      +  promoter       tac promoter: strong E. coli promoter; hybrid between the trp and lac UV5 promoters
     37..53      +  protein_bind   lac operator: The lac repressor binds to the lac operator to inhibit transcription in E. coli. This inhibition can be relieved by adding lactose or isopropyl-β-D-thiogalactopyranoside (IPTG). lac repressor encoded by lacI
    138..155     +  CDS            6xHis: 6xHis affinity tag
    171..824     +  CDS            GST26_SCHJA: Experimental evidence at protein level: Swiss-Prot protein existence level 1. GST isoenzymes appear to play a central role in the parasite detoxification system. Other functions are also suspected including a role in increasing the solubility of haematin in the parasite gut. From Schistosoma japonicum (Blood fluke).
    906..1220    +  CDS            TXN: THIO_HUMAN - Also known as TRDX, TRX, TRX1. Experimental evidence at protein level: Swiss-Prot protein existence level 1. ADF augments the expression of the interleukin-2 receptor TAC (IL2R/P55). From Homo sapiens (Human).
   1236..1283    +  terminator     fd terminator (sequence withheld): central terminator from bacteriophage fd (Otsuka and Kunisawa, 1982)
   1288..1500    +  CDS            M13 gene III (fragment) (sequence partly withheld): pIII; III; minor coat protein
   1515..1985    +  CDS            M13 gene III (fragment) (sequence partly withheld): pIII; III; minor coat protein
   2007..2077    +  CDS            TcR (fragment): tetracycline efflux protein; tet; confers resistance to tetracycline
   2319..2699    -  CDS            YPB1_ECOLX: Protein predicted: Swiss-Prot protein existence level 4. From Escherichia coli.
   2716..2867    +  CDS            rop (fragment): Rop protein, which maintains plasmids at low copy number; rop
   2903..3331    -  rep_origin     f1 ori (sequence partly withheld): f1 bacteriophage origin of replication; arrow indicates direction of (+) strand synthesis
   3340..3379    +  CDS            rop (fragment): Rop protein, which maintains plasmids at low copy number; rop
   3481..3621    +  misc_feature   bom: basis of mobility region from pBR322
   3807..4394    -  rep_origin     ori: high-copy-number ColE1/pMB1/pBR322/pUC origin of replication
   4565..5425    -  CDS            AmpR: β-lactamase; bla; confers resistance to ampicillin, carbenicillin, and related antibiotics
   5426..5530    -  promoter       AmpR promoter: bla
   5639..5716    +  promoter       lacIq promoter: lacI (mutant); In the lacIq allele, a single base change in the promoter boosts expression of the lacI gene about 10-fold.
   5717..6799    +  CDS            lacI: lac repressor; lacI; The lac repressor binds to the lac operator to inhibit transcription in E. coli. This inhibition can be relieved by adding lactose or isopropyl-β-D-thiogalactopyranoside (IPTG).
   6812..6833    +  protein_bind   CAP binding site: CAP binding activates transcription in the presence of cAMP. E. coli catabolite activator protein
   6852..6869    +  promoter       tet promoter (fragment): E. coli promoter for tetracycline efflux protein gene
