[The description below was written by a language model from this plasmid's Addgene catalogue record and pLannotate feature annotations shown in this document.]
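Description:
pHH0103_TXN_Thioredoxin is a 7,041 bp bacterial expression plasmid built on the pHH0103 backbone for producing and purifying human thioredoxin (TXN) in E. coli. It replicates from a ColE1/pMB1-type origin with the pBR322 bom region. The catalogue lists it as low copy, although only fragments of the rop gene are annotated, interrupted by an inserted f1 phage origin. Selection is by ampicillin through the bla gene and its native promoter. Annotated fragments of M13 gene III, the tetracycline resistance gene and the tet promoter appear to be remnants of a pBR322- and phagemid-derived lineage. The gene III fragments lie downstream of the fd transcription terminator, so they are not expected to be part of the expressed product.

The expression cassette is driven by the strong hybrid tac promoter, followed by a lac operator. The plasmid also carries lacI under the lacIq promoter, which supplies abundant repressor so that expression stays low until it is induced with IPTG. The open reading frame begins with a 6xHis tag, followed by Schistosoma japonicum glutathione S-transferase (GST) and then the human TXN coding sequence, which was cloned between SfiI and NotI sites. The fd terminator closes the cassette. The expected product is therefore an N-terminally His- and GST-tagged thioredoxin that can be captured on either metal-chelate or glutathione resin. The record does not annotate a protease cleavage site between the tags and the insert. The plasmid belongs to a collection made for a large-scale survey of high-affinity ligands for peptide recognition modules, where such purified tagged domains would serve as binding targets.
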