Addgene plasmid #109778: pHH0103_TXN_Thioredoxin
Purpose: Protein expression and purification of TXN_Thioredoxin
Depositing lab: Sachdev Sidhu. Depositing organization: University of Toronto. Publication: Large-scale survey and database of high affinity ligands for peptide recognition modules. Teyra J, Kelil A, Jain S, Helmy M, Jajodia R, Hooda Y, Gu J, D'Cruz AA, Nicholson SE, Min J, Sudol M, Kim PM, Bader GD, Sidhu SS. Mol Syst Biol. 2020 Dec;16(12):e9310. doi: 10.15252/msb.20199310. PubMed 33438817.
Backbone
  Vector backbone: pHH0103
  Vector type: Bacterial Expression
Growth in bacteria
  Bacterial resistance: Ampicillin, 100 μg/mL
  Growth temperature: 37°C
  Growth strain: DH5alpha
  Copy number: Low Copy
Gene/Insert
  Gene/Insert name: TXN_Thioredoxin
  Species: H. sapiens (human)
  Entrez Gene: TXN (a.k.a. TRDX, TRX, TRX1, TXN1, Trx80)
  Cloning method: Restriction Enzyme; 5′ cloning site Sfi1 (unknown if destroyed); 3′ cloning site Not1 (unknown if destroyed)
Terms and licenses: Academic/Nonprofit Terms; Industry Terms: Not Available to Industry
How to cite: pHH0103_TXN_Thioredoxin was a gift from Sachdev Sidhu (Addgene plasmid # 109778 ; http://n2t.net/addgene:109778 ; RRID:Addgene_109778)
