>Addgene plasmid #109778 | pHH0103_TXN_Thioredoxin | depositor partial sequence | sequence record 206730 | pHH0103_TXN_Thioredoxin sequence 336 bps
GGCCCAGCCGGCCATGGTGAAGCAAATCGAGTCTAAGACCGCGTTCCAGGAAGCGCTGGACGCTGCCGGC
GATAAACTGGTAGTAGTGGACTTCTCCGCAACTTGGTGCGGCCCATGCAAAATGATCAAACCGTTCTTTC
ACAGCCTGTCCGAAAAATACTCTAATGTTATCTTTCTGGAAGTTGATGTTGATGACTGCCAGGACGTGGC
TAGCGAATGTGAAGTCAAATGTATGCCTACCTTCCAGTTCTTTAAGAAAGGTCAGAAAGTTGGTGAATTC
TCTGGTGCGAACAAAGAAAAACTGGAGGCAACGATTAACGAACTGGTTGCGGCCGC
